Addgene plasmid #48050: pICH50932
Purpose: (Empty Backbone)
Depositing lab: Sylvestre Marillonnet. Depositing organization: Leibniz Institute of Plant Biochemistry (IPB). Publication: A modular cloning system for standardized assembly of multigene constructs. Weber E, Engler C, Gruetzner R, Werner S, Marillonnet S. PLoS One. 2011 Feb 18;6(2):e16765. doi: 10.1371/journal.pone.0016765. PubMed 21364738.
Backbone
  Vector backbone: pUC19-derived
  Backbone manufacturer: self-made
  Backbone size (bp): 3137
  Vector type: Unspecified
Growth in bacteria
  Bacterial resistance: Ampicillin, 100 μg/mL
  Growth temperature: 37°C
  Growth strain: DH10B
  Copy number: High Copy
Gene/Insert
  Gene/Insert name: None
Terms and licenses: Academic/Nonprofit Terms; Industry Terms: Not Available to Industry
Depositor comments: level M end linker
How to cite: pICH50932 was a gift from Sylvestre Marillonnet (Addgene plasmid # 48050 ; http://n2t.net/addgene:48050 ; RRID:Addgene_48050)
