[The description below was written by a language model from this plasmid's Addgene catalogue record and pLannotate feature annotations shown in this document.]
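Description:
pICH50932 is a small, high-copy E. coli plasmid built on a self-made pUC19-derived backbone and deposited as an empty backbone belonging to a modular cloning (MoClo) system for standardized assembly of multigene constructs. The depositor describes it only as a "level M end linker". In that kind of hierarchical assembly scheme, an end-linker plasmid generally donates a short fragment that closes the gap between the last assembled module and the destination vector. The record does not state which type IIS enzymes or overhangs are involved, or which position this linker serves. No gene or insert is listed.

The annotated sequence (3,175 nt, slightly larger than the 3,137 bp catalogue backbone size) shows the expected pUC-type maintenance elements: a ColE1/pMB1-family high-copy origin and the bla gene with its own promoter, giving ampicillin selection. Remnants of bom, rop and lacI are detected only as short fragments, consistent with pUC ancestry rather than functional parts. The lac regulatory region is present (CAP binding site, lac promoter and lac operator), followed by a fragment of the pUC multiple cloning site. A lacZα fragment lies just past the plasmid's numbering origin.

Between these lac elements sits a roughly 440 bp segment, in reverse orientation, that matches part of the Potato virus X RNA-dependent RNA polymerase by homology. It is only a fragment and the record gives it no function. It may simply be spacer or stuffer sequence within the linker region, but this is not documented. The plasmid serves as an accessory cloning component, not as an expression vector.
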