Features (pLannotate 1.2.2; 12 found; start..end, strand, type, name):
     16..173     +  CDS            lacZα (fragment): LacZα fragment of β-galactosidase; lacZ fragment
    179..278     -  misc_feature   bom (fragment): basis of mobility region from pBR322
    380..415     -  CDS            rop (fragment): Rop protein, which maintains plasmids at low copy number; rop
    510..614     +  promoter       AmpR promoter: bla
    615..1475    +  CDS            AmpR: β-lactamase; bla; confers resistance to ampicillin, carbenicillin, and related antibiotics
   1646..2234    +  rep_origin     ori: high-copy-number ColE1/pMB1/pBR322/pUC origin of replication
   2417..2509    +  CDS            lacI (fragment): lac repressor; lacI; The lac repressor binds to the lac operator to inhibit transcription in E. coli. This inhibition can be relieved by adding lactose or isopropyl-β-D-thiogalactopyranoside (IPTG).
   2522..2543    +  protein_bind   CAP binding site: CAP binding activates transcription in the presence of cAMP. E. coli catabolite activator protein
   2558..2588    +  promoter       lac promoter: promoter for the E. coli lac operon
   2596..2612    +  protein_bind   lac operator: The lac repressor binds to the lac operator to inhibit transcription in E. coli. This inhibition can be relieved by adding lactose or isopropyl-β-D-thiogalactopyranoside (IPTG). lac repressor encoded by lacI
   2649..2686    -  misc_feature   MCS (fragment): pUC18/19 multiple cloning site
   2684..3121    -  CDS            RDRP_PVX (fragment): Protein inferred from homology: Swiss-Prot protein existence level 3. RNA replication. The central part of this protein possibly functions as an ATP-binding helicase (Probable). From Potato virus X (PVX).
>Addgene plasmid #48050 | pICH50932 | depositor full sequence | sequence record 69050 | Full Sequence
GGGTACCGAGCTCGAATTCACTGGCCGTCGTTTTACAACGTCGTGACTGGGAAAACCCTGGCGTTACCCA
ACTTAATCGCCTTGCAGCACATCCCCCTTTCGCCAGCTGGCGTAATAGCGAAGAGGCCCGCACCGATCGC
CCTTCCCAACAGTTGCGCAGCCTGAATGGCGAATGGCGCCTGATGCGGTATTTTCTCCTTACGCATCTGT
GCGGTATTTCACACCGCATATGGTGCACTCTCAGTACAATCTGCTCTGATGCCGCATAGTTAAGCCAGCC
CCGACACCCGCCAACACCCGCTGACGCGCCCTGACGGGCTTGTCTGCTCCCGGCATCCGCTTACAGACAA
GCTGTGACCATCTCCGGGAGCTGCATGTGTCAGAGGTTTTCACCGTCATCACCGAAACGCGCGAGTCGAA
AGGGCCTCGTGATACGCCTATTTTTATAGGTTAATGTCATGATAATAATGGTTTCTTAGACGTCAGGTGG
CACTTTTCGGGGAAATGTGCGCGGAACCCCTATTTGTTTATTTTTCTAAATACATTCAAATATGTATCCG
CTCATGAGACAATAACCCTGATAAATGCTTCAATAATATTGAAAAAGGAAGAGTATGAGTATTCAACATT
TCCGTGTCGCCCTTATTCCCTTTTTTGCGGCATTTTGCCTTCCTGTTTTTGCTCACCCAGAAACGCTGGT
GAAAGTAAAAGATGCTGAAGATCAGTTGGGTGCACGAGTGGGTTACATCGAACTGGATCTCAACAGCGGT
AAGATCCTTGAGAGTTTTCGCCCCGAAGAACGTTTTCCAATGATGAGCACTTTTAAAGTTCTGCTATGTG
GCGCGGTATTATCCCGTATTGACGCCGGGCAAGAGCAACTCGGTCGCCGCATACACTATTCTCAGAATGA
CTTGGTTGAGTACTCACCAGTCACAGAAAAGCATCTTACGGATGGCATGACAGTAAGAGAATTATGCAGT
GCTGCCATAACCATGAGTGATAACACTGCGGCCAACTTACTTCTGACAACGATCGGAGGACCGAAGGAGC
TAACCGCTTTTTTGCACAACATGGGGGATCATGTAACTCGCCTTGATCGTTGGGAACCGGAGCTGAATGA
AGCCATACCAAACGACGAGCGTGACACCACGATGCCTGTAGCAATGGCAACAACGTTGCGCAAACTATTA
ACTGGCGAACTACTTACTCTAGCTTCCCGGCAACAATTAATAGACTGGATGGAGGCGGATAAAGTTGCAG
GACCACTTCTGCGCTCGGCCCTTCCGGCTGGCTGGTTTATTGCTGATAAATCTGGAGCCGGTGAGCGTGG
TTCTCGCGGTATCATTGCAGCACTGGGGCCAGATGGTAAGCCCTCCCGTATCGTAGTTATCTACACGACG
GGGAGTCAGGCAACTATGGATGAACGAAATAGACAGATCGCTGAGATAGGTGCCTCACTGATTAAGCATT
GGTAACTGTCAGACCAAGTTTACTCATATATACTTTAGATTGATTTAAAACTTCATTTTTAATTTAAAAG
GATCTAGGTGAAGATCCTTTTTGATAATCTCATGACCAAAATCCCTTAACGTGAGTTTTCGTTCCACTGA
GCGTCAGACCCCGTAGAAAAGATCAAAGGATCTTCTTGAGATCCTTTTTTTCTGCGCGTAATCTGCTGCT
TGCAAACAAAAAAACCACCGCTACCAGCGGTGGTTTGTTTGCCGGATCAAGAGCTACCAACTCTTTTTCC
GAAGGTAACTGGCTTCAGCAGAGCGCAGATACCAAATACTGTCCTTCTAGTGTAGCCGTAGTTAGGCCAC
CACTTCAAGAACTCTGTAGCACCGCCTACATACCTCGCTCTGCTAATCCTGTTACCAGTGGCTGCTGCCA
GTGGCGATAAGTCGTGTCTTACCGGGTTGGACTCAAGACGATAGTTACCGGATAAGGCGCAGCGGTCGGG
CTGAACGGGGGGTTCGTGCACACAGCCCAGCTTGGAGCGAACGACCTACACCGAACTGAGATACCTACAG
CGTGAGCTATGAGAAAGCGCCACGCTTCCCGAAGGGAGAAAGGCGGACAGGTATCCGGTAAGCGGCAGGG
TCGGAACAGGAGAGCGCACGAGGGAGCTTCCAGGGGGAAACGCCTGGTATCTTTATAGTCCTGTCGGGTT
TCGCCACCTCTGACTTGAGCGTCGATTTTTGTGATGCTCGTCAGGGGGGCGGAGCCTATGGAAAAACGCC
AGCAACGCGGCCTTTTTACGGTTCCTGGCCTTTTGCTGGCCTTTTGCTCACATGTTCTTTCCTGCGTTAT
CCCCTGATTCTGTGGATAACCGTATTACCGCCTTTGAGTGAGCTGATACCGCTCGCCGCAGCCGAACGAC
CGAGCGCAGCGAGTCAGTGAGCGAGGAAGCGGAAGAGCGCCCAATACGCAAACCGCCTCTCCCCGCGCGT
TGGCCGATTCATTAATGCAGCTGGCACGACAGGTTTCCCGACTGGAAAGCGGGCAGTGAGCGCAACGCAA
TTAATGTGAGTTAGCTCACTCATTAGGCACCCCAGGCTTTACACTTTATGCTTCCGGCTCGTATGTTGTG
TGGAATTGTGAGCGGATAACAATTTCACACAGGAAACAGCTATGACCATGATTACGCCAAGCTTGCATGC
CTGCAGGTCGACTCTAGAGGATCCCCTTTGGGCCCAGGAAGTTCGGCGTTGCTGGGTATTGCCCCCATGC
CCCCGCTTATTTCATTTGGTTCGGCATCACCTTCAGCTCTCATTGACTCCTGGATTTCAGCTAGGCGTTT
AGCTTTCTTTGCGGCCTGGTGTTTCACCTCCCTACTGTGTTTCCTGTGGAGCTTGTTGAGGAAAGTTTCT
GCAGGGTTTGAGTATTGATTTCTGTCTCCTGCAGGTTCTTTAACTTCTTGACCGACATCCATCTCGGGCG
TTTTCCTGATTGCAGCTAAATCTTCCTCTGCGTTTACCGCATAAGCTGGCATTCTTGTGAAGCAATCAAG
CAAGTCCCCATCTGAGAACAAACTTTCCATTTCCTCTACATCCGACACTTCCCTTGGTCGGAAGGCTTTC
CACGCTTGCAAGGGGTGGAATCTGAAGTCCCAAGTTTCCACGAAGACAATCCCTCGGTCACATGTGCATC
CTCGGTCTCAGGCATTGTCTTCAAA
