>Addgene plasmid #48050 | pICH50932 | addgene partial sequence | sequence record 70997 | M13_pUC_rev
TGACCATGATTACGCCAAGCTTGCATGCCTGCAGGTCGACTCTAGAGGATCCCCTTTGGGCCCAGGAAGT
TCGGCGTTGCTGGGTATTGCCCCCATGCCCCCGCTTATTTCATTTGGTTCGGCATCACCTTCAGCTCTCA
TTGACTCCTGGATTTCAGCTAGGCGTTTAGCTTTCTTTGCGGCCTGGTGTTTCACCTCCCTACTGTGTTT
CCTGTGGAGCTTGTTGAGGAAAGTTTCTGCAGGGTTTGAGTATTGATTTCTGTCTCCTGCAGGTTCTTTA
ACTTCTTGACCGACATCCATCTCGGGCGTTTTCCTGATTGCAGCTAAATCTTCCTCTGCGTTTACCGCAT
AAGCTGGCATTCTTGTGAAGCAATCAAGCAAGTCCCCATCTGAGAACAAACTTTCCATTTCCTCTACATC
CGACACTTCCCTTGGTCGGAAGGCTTTCCACGCTTGCAAGGGGTGGAATCTGAAGTCCCAAGTTTCCACG
AAGACAATCCCTCGGTCACATGTGCATCCTCGGTCTCAGGCATTGTCTTCAAAGGGTACCGAGCTCGAAT
TCACTGGCCGTCGTTTTACAACGTCGTGACTGGGAAAACCCTGGCGTTACCCAACTTAATCGCCTTGCAG
CACATCCCCCTTTCGCCAGCTGGCGTAATAGCGAAGAGGCCCGCACCGATCGCCCTTCCCAACAGTTGCG
CAGCCTGAATGGCGAATGGCGCCTGATGCGGTATTTTCTCCTTACGCATCTGTGCGGTATTTCACACCGC
ATATGGTGCACTCTCAGTACAATCTGCTCTGATGCCGCATAGTTAAGCCAGCCCCGACACCCGCCAACAC
CCGCTGACGCGCCCTGACGGGCTTGTCTGCTCCCGGCATCCGCTTACAGACAAGCTGTGACCATCTCCGG
GAGCTGCATGTGTCAGAGGTTTTCACCGTCATCACCGAAACGCGCGAGTCGAAAGGGCCTCGTGATACGC
CTATTTTTATAGGTTAATGTCATGATAATAATGGTTTCTTAGACGTCAGGTGGCACTTTTCGGGGAAATG
TGCGCGGAACCCCTATTTGTTTATTTTTCTAAATACATTCAAATATGTAT
